>Addgene plasmid #231760 | pZZMP154 | addgene full sequence | sequence record 459310 | Addgene NGS Result
GACGGATCGGGAGATCTCCCGATCCCCTATGGTGCACTCTCAGTACAATCTGCTCTGATGCCGCATAGTT
AAGCCAGTATCTGCTCCCTGCTTGTGTGTTGGAGGTCGCTGAGTAGTGCGCGAGCAAAATTTAAGCTACA
ACAAGGCAAGGCTTGACCGACAATTGCATGAAGAATCTGCTTAGGGTTAGGCGTTTTGCGCTGCTTCGCG
ATGTACGGGCCAGATATACGCGTTGACATTGATTATTGACTAGTTATTAATAGTAATCAATTACGGGGTC
ATTAGTTCATAGCCCATATATGGAGTTCCGCGTTACATAACTTACGGTAAATGGCCCGCCTGGCTGACCG
CCCAACGACCCCCGCCCATTGACGTCAATAATGACGTATGTTCCCATAGTAACGCCAATAGGGACTTTCC
ATTGACGTCAATGGGTGGAGTATTTACGGTAAACTGCCCACTTGGCAGTACATCAAGTGTATCATATGCC
AAGTACGCCCCCTATTGACGTCAATGACGGTAAATGGCCCGCCTGGCATTATGCCCAGTACATGACCTTA
TGGGACTTTCCTACTTGGCAGTACATCTACGTATTAGTCATCGCTATTACCATGGTGATGCGGTTTTGGC
AGTACATCAATGGGCGTGGATAGCGGTTTGACTCACGGGGATTTCCAAGTCTCCACCCCATTGACGTCAA
TGGGAGTTTGTTTTGGCACCAAAATCAACGGGACTTTCCAAAATGTCGTAACAACTCCGCCCCATTGACG
CAAATGGGCGGTAGGCGTGTACGGTGGGAGGTCTATATAAGCAGAGCTCTCTGGCTAACTAGAGAACCCA
CTGCTTACTGGCTTATCGAAATTAATACGACTCACTATAGGGAGACCCAAGCTGGCTAGCGCCACCATGG
ATTACAAGGATGACGACGATAAGAGGATGAAACAACTCGAAGATAAAGTAGAGGAGCTGCTTTCCAAAAA
TTATCATTTGGAAAACGAGGTGGCACGGTTGAAGAAATTGGTAGGTGAGAGGGGTTCCGGTAGCGGAGGG
GGTAGCGGTGGCTCTGGGGGATCTGAGAACCTCTACTTCCAGGGAGCTTTTGCCCCCATGGGACCTGAGG
CCAGCTTCTTCGATGCCCTGGATAGACATAGAGCCTCTCTGCTGGCCATGGTGAAAAGAGGCGCTGGCGA
GACCCCTGCTGGCGCCACAAGAGTCGCCTCCAGCTCCGAGGTGCTGACAGCCATCGAAAACATCATCCAG
GACATCATCAAGTCCCTGGCTAGAAACGAGGTGCCTGCCTTCACCATCGACAACAGATCTAGCTGGGAGA
ACATCATGTTCGACGATAGTGTGGGCCTGCGGATGATCCCCCAGTGCACCACCAGAAAGATCAGAAGCGA
CAGCCCTAAGAGCGTGAAGAAATTCGCCCTGATTCTGAAGGTGCTGAGCATGATCTACAAGCTGATCCAG
AGCGACACCTACGCCACCAAGCGGGACATCTACTACACCGACTCCCAGCTGTTCGGCAACCAGGCCGCCG
TGGATTCTGCCATCGATGACATCAGCTGCATGCTGAAAGTGCCCAGACGGAGCCTGCACGTGTTGTCTAC
AAGCAAGGGCCTGATCGCCGGCAATCTGCGGTACATGGAAGAGGACGGCACCCGGGTGCAGTGTACCTGC
AGCGCCACCGCCACAGCCGTGCCTACGAACATCCAGGGCATGCAGCACCTGATCACCGACGCCAAGTTCC
TGCTGATCGTGGAAAAAGATGCTACCTTCCAGCGGCTGCTGGACGACAACTTCTGCAGCAGAATGAGCCC
TTGTATCATGGTCACAGGCAAGGGCGTGCCAGACCTGAACACCCGGCTGCTGGTGAAGAAGCTGTGGGAC
ACATTTCACATCCCGGTTTTCACCCTGGTGGACGCCGATCCTTACGGAATCGAGATCATGTGCATCTATA
AGTACGGCAGCATGAGCATGAGCTTTGAGGCCCACAATCTGACAATTCCAACAATTCGGTGGCTGGGACT
GCTGCCCAGCGATATCCAAAGACTTAATATCCCCAAGGACAGCCTGATCCCTCTGACCAAGCACGACCAG
ATGAAACTGGACAGCATCCTGAAGAGACCTTATATCACCTACCAGCCTCTCTGGAAGAAGGAACTGGAAA
TGATGGCCGACTCTAAGATGAAGGCCGAGATCCAAGCTCTGACACTACTGAGCTCTGATTACCTGTCTAG
AGTGTACCTGCCTAACAAGCTGAGGTTCGGCGGATGGATCTAACTCGAGTCTAGAGGGCCCGTTTAAACC
CGCTGATCAGCCTCGACTGTGCCTTCTAGTTGCCAGCCATCTGTTGTTTGCCCCTCCCCCGTGCCTTCCT
TGACCCTGGAAGGTGCCACTCCCACTGTCCTTTCCTAATAAAATGAGGAAATTGCATCGCATTGTCTGAG
TAGGTGTCATTCTATTCTGGGGGGTGGGGTGGGGCAGGACAGCAAGGGGGAGGATTGGGAAGACAATAGC
AGGCATGCTGGGGATGCGGTGGGCTCTATGGCTTCTGAGGCGGAAAGAACCAGCTGGGGCTCTAGGGGGT
ATCCCC
[124 nt withheld, positions 2597-2720]
C
[91 nt withheld, positions 2722-2812]
A
[49 nt withheld, positions 2814-2862]
CCTTTGACGTTGGAGTCCACGTTCTTT
[37 nt withheld, positions 2890-2926]
ACCCTATCTCGGTCTATTCTTTTGATTTATAAGGGATTTTGCCGATTTCGGCCTATTGGTTAAAAAATGA
GCTGATTTAACAAAAATTTAACGCGAATTAATTCTGTGGAATGTGTGTCAGTTAGGGTGTGGAAAGTCCC
CAGGCTCCCCAGCAGGCAGAAGTATGCAAAGCATGCATCTCAATTAGTCAGCAACCAGGTGTGGAAAGTC
CCCAGGCTCCCCAGCAGGCAGAAGTATGCAAAGCATGCATCTCAATTAGTCAGCAACCATAGTCCCGCCC
CTAACTCCGCCCATCCCGCCCCTAACTCCGCCCAGTTCCGCCCATTCTCCGCCCCATGGCTGACTAATTT
TTTTTATTTATGCAGAGGCCGAGGCCGCCTCTGCCTCTGAGCTATTCCAGAAGTAGTGAGGAGGCTTTTT
TGGAGGCCTAGGCTTTTGCAAAAAGCTCCCGGGAGCTTGTATATCCATTTTCGGATCTGATCAGCACGTG
ATGAAAAAGCCTGAACTCACCGCGACGTCTGTCGAGAAGTTTCTGATCGAAAAGTTCGACAGCGTCTCCG
ACCTGATGCAGCTCTCGGAGGGCGAAGAATCTCGTGCTTTCAGCTTCGATGTAGGAGGGCGTGGATATGT
CCTGCGGGTAAATAGCTGCGCCGATGGTTTCTACAAAGATCGTTATGTTTATCGGCACTTTGCATCGGCC
GCGCTCCCGATTCCGGAAGTGCTTGACATTGGGGAATTCAGCGAGAGCCTGACCTATTGCATCTCCCGCC
GTGCACAGGGTGTCACGTTGCAAGACCTGCCTGAAACCGAACTGCCCGCTGTTCTGCAGCCGGTCGCGGA
GGCCATGGATGCGATCGCTGCGGCCGATCTTAGCCAGACGAGCGGGTTCGGCCCATTCGGACCGCAAGGA
ATCGGTCAATACACTACATGGCGTGATTTCATATGCGCGATTGCTGATCCCCATGTGTATCACTGGCAAA
CTGTGATGGACGACACCGTCAGTGCGTCCGTCGCGCAGGCTCTCGATGAGCTGATGCTTTGGGCCGAGGA
CTGCCCCGAAGTCCGGCACCTCGTGCACGCGGATTTCGGCTCCAACAATGTCCTGACGGACAATGGCCGC
ATAACAGCGGTCATTGACTGGAGCGAGGCGATGTTCGGGGATTCCCAATACGAGGTCGCCAACATCTTCT
TCTGGAGGCCGTGGTTGGCTTGTATGGAGCAGCAGACGCGCTACTTCGAGCGGAGGCATCCGGAGCTTGC
AGGATCGCCGCGGCTCCGGGCGTATATGCTCCGCATTGGTCTTGACCAACTCTATCAGAGCTTGGTTGAC
GGCAATTTCGATGATGCAGCTTGGGCGCAGGGTCGATGCGACGCAATCGTCCGATCCGGAGCCGGGACTG
TCGGGCGTACACAAATCGCCCGCAGAAGCGCGGCCGTCTGGACCGATGGCTGTGTAGAAGTACTCGCCGA
TAGTGGAAACCGACGCCCCAGCACTCGTCCGAGGGCAAAGGAATAGCACGTGCTACGAGATTTCGATTCC
ACCGCCGCCTTCTATGAAAGGTTGGGCTTCGGAATCGTTTTCCGGGACGCCGGCTGGATGATCCTCCAGC
GCGGGGATCTCATGCTGGAGTTCTTCGCCCACCCCAACTTGTTTATTGCAGCTTATAATGGTTACAAATA
AAGCAATAGCATCACAAATTTCACAAATAAAGCATTTTTTTCACTGCATTCTAGTTGTGGTTTGTCCAAA
CTCATCAATGTATCTTATCATGTCTGTATACCGTCGACCTCTAGCTAGAGCTTGGCGTAATCATGGTCAT
AGCTGTTTCCTGTGTGAAATTGTTATCCGCTCACAATTCCACACAACATACGAGCCGGAAGCATAAAGTG
TAAAGCCTGGGGTGCCTAATGAGTGAGCTAACTCACATTAATTGCGTTGCGCTCACTGCCCGCTTTCCAG
TCGGGAAACCTGTCGTGCCAGCTGCATTAATGAATCGGCCAACGCGCGGGGAGAGGCGGTTTGCGTATTG
GGCGCTCTTCCGCTTCCTCGCTCACTGACTCGCTGCGCTCGGTCGTTCGGCTGCGGCGAGCGGTATCAGC
TCACTCAAAGGCGGTAATACGGTTATCCACAGAATCAGGGGATAACGCAGGAAAGAACATGTGAGCAAAA
GGCCAGCAAAAGGCCAGGAACCGTAAAAAGGCCGCGTTGCTGGCGTTTTTCCATAGGCTCCGCCCCCCTG
ACGAGCATCACAAAAATCGACGCTCAAGTCAGAGGTGGCGAAACCCGACAGGACTATAAAGATACCAGGC
GTTTCCCCCTGGAAGCTCCCTCGTGCGCTCTCCTGTTCCGACCCTGCCGCTTACCGGATACCTGTCCGCC
TTTCTCCCTTCGGGAAGCGTGGCGCTTTCTCATAGCTCACGCTGTAGGTATCTCAGTTCGGTGTAGGTCG
TTCGCTCCAAGCTGGGCTGTGTGCACGAACCCCCCGTTCAGCCCGACCGCTGCGCCTTATCCGGTAACTA
TCGTCTTGAGTCCAACCCGGTAAGACACGACTTATCGCCACTGGCAGCAGCCACTGGTAACAGGATTAGC
AGAGCGAGGTATGTAGGCGGTGCTACAGAGTTCTTGAAGTGGTGGCCTAACTACGGCTACACTAGAAGAA
CAGTATTTGGTATCTGCGCTCTGCTGAAGCCAGTTACCTTCGGAAAAAGAGTTGGTAGCTCTTGATCCGG
CAAACAAACCACCGCTGGTAGCGGTGGTTTTTTTGTTTGCAAGCAGCAGATTACGCGCAGAAAAAAAGGA
TCTCAAGAAGATCCTTTGATCTTTTCTACGGGGTCTGACGCTCAGTGGAACGAAAACTCACGTTAAGGGA
TTTTGGTCATGAGATTATCAAAAAGGATCTTCACCTAGATCCTTTTAAATTAAAAATGAAGTTTTAAATC
AATCTAAAGTATATATGAGTAAACTTGGTCTGACAGTTACCAATGCTTAATCAGTGAGGCACCTATCTCA
GCGATCTGTCTATTTCGTTCATCCATAGTTGCCTGACTCCCCGTCGTGTAGATAACTACGATACGGGAGG
GCTTACCATCTGGCCCCAGTGCTGCAATGATACCGCGAGACCCACGCTCACCGGCTCCAGATTTATCAGC
AATAAACCAGCCAGCCGGAAGGGCCGAGCGCAGAAGTGGTCCTGCAACTTTATCCGCCTCCATCCAGTCT
ATTAATTGTTGCCGGGAAGCTAGAGTAAGTAGTTCGCCAGTTAATAGTTTGCGCAACGTTGTTGCCATTG
CTACAGGCATCGTGGTGTCACGCTCGTCGTTTGGTATGGCTTCATTCAGCTCCGGTTCCCAACGATCAAG
GCGAGTTACATGATCCCCCATGTTGTGCAAAAAAGCGGTTAGCTCCTTCGGTCCTCCGATCGTTGTCAGA
AGTAAGTTGGCCGCAGTGTTATCACTCATGGTTATGGCAGCACTGCATAATTCTCTTACTGTCATGCCAT
CCGTAAGATGCTTTTCTGTGACTGGTGAGTACTCAACCAAGTCATTCTGAGAATAGTGTATGCGGCGACC
GAGTTGCTCTTGCCCGGCGTCAATACGGGATAATACCGCGCCACATAGCAGAACTTTAAAAGTGCTCATC
ATTGGAAAACGTTCTTCGGGGCGAAAACTCTCAAGGATCTTACCGCTGTTGAGATCCAGTTCGATGTAAC
CCACTCGTGCACCCAACTGATCTTCAGCATCTTTTACTTTCACCAGCGTTTCTGGGTGAGCAAAAACAGG
AAGGCAAAATGCCGCAAAAAAGGGAATAAGGGCGACACGGAAATGTTGAATACTCATACTCTTCCTTTTT
CAATATTATTGAAGCATTTATCAGGGTTATTGTCTCATGAGCGGATACATATTTGAATGTATTTAGAAAA
ATAAACAAATAGGGGTTCCGCGCACATTTCCCCGAAAAGTGCCACCTGACGTC
Features (pLannotate 1.2.2; 22 found; start..end, strand, type, name):
     28..80      -  misc_feature   bom (fragment): basis of mobility region from pBR322
    235..614     +  enhancer       CMV enhancer: human cytomegalovirus immediate early enhancer
    615..818     +  promoter       CMV promoter: human cytomegalovirus (CMV) immediate early promoter
    814..847     +  LTR            5' LTR (truncated) (fragment): truncated 5' long terminal repeat (LTR) from HIV-1
    863..881     +  promoter       T7 promoter: promoter for bacteriophage T7 RNA polymerase
    910..934     +  CDS            3xFLAG (fragment): three tandem FLAG® epitope tags
    931..1032    +  CDS            GCN4 (fragment): GCN4_YEAST - Also known as AAS101 From Saccharomyces cerevisiae (strain ATCC 204508 / S288c) (Baker's yeast).
   1096..2280    +  CDS            Spo11: SPO11_MOUSE - Experimental evidence at protein level: Swiss-Prot protein existence level 1. [Isoform 4]: In contrast to isoform 1, does not mediate DNA cleavage that forms the double-strand breaks (DSB) that initiate meiotic recombination. From Mus musculus (Mouse).
   2327..2551    +  polyA_signal   bGH poly(A) signal: bovine growth hormone polyadenylation signal
   2555..2576    +  promoter       SV40 promoter (fragment): SV40 enhancer and early promoter
   2597..3025    +  rep_origin     f1 ori (sequence partly withheld): f1 bacteriophage origin of replication; arrow indicates direction of (+) strand synthesis
   3039..3368    +  promoter       SV40 promoter: SV40 enhancer and early promoter
   3417..4442    +  CDS            HygR: aminoglycoside phosphotransferase from E. coli; aph(4)-Ia; confers resistance to hygromycin
   4452..4577    +  CDS            ble (fragment): BLE_KLEPN - Experimental evidence at protein level: Swiss-Prot protein existence level 1. Binding protein with a strong affinity to the bleomycin family of antibiotics. Binds to CL990; an antimitotic-antibiotic compound. From Klebsiella pneumoniae.
   4572..4693    +  polyA_signal   SV40 poly(A) signal: SV40 polyadenylation signal
   4766..4782    -  protein_bind   lac operator: The lac repressor binds to the lac operator to inhibit transcription in E. coli. This inhibition can be relieved by adding lactose or isopropyl-β-D-thiogalactopyranoside (IPTG). lac repressor encoded by lacI
   4790..4820    -  promoter       lac promoter: promoter for the E. coli lac operon
   4835..4856    -  protein_bind   CAP binding site: CAP binding activates transcription in the presence of cAMP. E. coli catabolite activator protein
   4869..4961    -  CDS            lacI (fragment): lac repressor; lacI; The lac repressor binds to the lac operator to inhibit transcription in E. coli. This inhibition can be relieved by adding lactose or isopropyl-β-D-thiogalactopyranoside (IPTG).
   5144..5732    -  rep_origin     ori: high-copy-number ColE1/pMB1/pBR322/pUC origin of replication
   5903..6763    -  CDS            AmpR: β-lactamase; bla; confers resistance to ampicillin, carbenicillin, and related antibiotics
   6764..6868    -  promoter       AmpR promoter: bla
