[The description below was written by a language model from this plasmid's Addgene catalogue record and pLannotate feature annotations shown in this document.]
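Description:
pZZMP154 is a mammalian expression plasmid built on the pcDNA3.1(+) backbone that encodes mouse SPO11 fused at its N terminus to a FLAG epitope and a leucine zipper. In bacteria it is maintained as a high-copy plasmid through a ColE1/pUC-type origin and selected with ampicillin via the β-lactamase gene. An f1 origin is also present. For selection in mammalian cells, the annotated sequence shows an SV40 enhancer/early promoter driving a hygromycin phosphotransferase gene followed by an SV40 polyadenylation signal. This suggests a hygromycin-resistance version of the backbone, although the catalogue entry does not mention a mammalian marker. Short annotated fragments such as the ble, lacI, bom and truncated HIV-1 LTR matches appear to be backbone remnants or chance partial matches rather than functional parts.

The expression cassette runs from the human CMV immediate-early enhancer and promoter, through a T7 promoter, to the bovine growth hormone polyadenylation signal. The open reading frame begins with a FLAG sequence (annotated as a fragment of 3xFLAG), followed by a segment of budding yeast GCN4, which accounts for the leucine zipper and the second species listed in the record. The mouse Spo11 coding sequence then follows after a short unannotated stretch, presumably a linker. The insert is recorded as about 1,350 bp and was assembled by Gibson cloning. The GCN4 zipper is a well-known coiled-coil dimerization domain, so the fusion is presumably intended to promote SPO11 self-association, while FLAG allows detection and affinity purification. The associated publication concerns reconstitution of SPO11-dependent DNA double-strand break formation, so the plasmid was probably used to produce the tagged protein in mammalian cells for biochemical study, though the record does not state the use explicitly.
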