Addgene plasmid #231760: pZZMP154
Depositing lab: Scott Keeney. Publication: Reconstitution of SPO11-dependent double-strand break formation. Zheng Z, Zheng L, Arter M, Liu K, Yamada S, Ontoso D, Kim S, Keeney S. bioRxiv [Preprint]. 2024 Nov 21:2024.11.20.624382. doi: 10.1101/2024.11.20.624382. PubMed 39605552.
Backbone
  Vector backbone: pCDNA3.1 (+)
  Backbone manufacturer: Thermo Fisher
  Vector type: Mammalian Expression
Growth in bacteria
  Bacterial resistance: Ampicillin, 100 μg/mL
  Growth temperature: 37°C
  Growth strain: DH5alpha
  Copy number: High Copy
Gene/Insert
  Gene/Insert name: LZ-SPO11
  Species: M. musculus (mouse), S. cerevisiae (budding yeast)
  Insert size (bp): 1350
  Entrez Gene: Spo11 (a.k.a. AI449549, Spo11a, Spo11b)
  Tag / fusion protein: Flag-LeucineZipper (N terminal on insert)
  Cloning method: Gibson Cloning
Terms and licenses: Academic/Nonprofit Terms; Industry Terms: Not Available to Industry
Depositor comments: Please visit https://doi.org/10.1101/2024.11.20.624382 for bioRxiv preprint.
How to cite: pZZMP154 was a gift from Scott Keeney (Addgene plasmid # 231760 ; http://n2t.net/addgene:231760 ; RRID:Addgene_231760)
